>Addgene plasmid #236844 | ARRB1-SmBiT Fusion Vector | addgene full sequence | sequence record 471844 | Addgene NGS Result
AAGACGCGTTAATTAAGACGTCGGCAGTGAAAAAAATGCTTTATTTGTGAAATTTGTGATGCTATTGCTT
TATTTGTAACCATTATAAGCTGCAATAAACAAGTTAACAACAACAATTGCATTCATTTTATGTTTCAGGT
TCAGGGGGAGGTGTGGGAGGTTTTTTAAAGCAAGTAAAACCTCTACAAATGTGGTATGGCTGATTATGAT
CCGCGGCCGCAATACGTCGACGTTATCAGCTGACTTCGTACGAGAGCCTAGGATTATGGCGCGCCACTAG
TTATTAATAGTAATCAATTACGGGGTCATTAGTTCATAGCCCATATATGGAGTTCCGCGTTACATAACTT
ACGGTAAATGGCCCGCCTGGCTGACCGCCCAACGACCCCCGCCCATTGACGTCAATAATGACGTATGTTC
CCATAGTAACGCCAATAGGGACTTTCCATTGACGTCAATGGGTGGAGTATTTACGGTAAACTGCCCACTT
GGCAGTACATCAAGTGTATCATATGCCAAGTCCGCCCCCTATTGACGTCAATGACGGTAAATGGCCCGCC
TGGCATTATGCCCAGTACATGACCTTACGGGACTTTCCTACTTGGCAGTACATCTACGTATTAGTCATCG
CTATTACCATGGTGATGCGGTTTTGGCAGTACACCAATGGGCGTGGATAGCGGTTTGACTCACGGGGATT
TCCAAGTCTCCACCCCATTGACGTCAATGGGAGTTTGTTTTGGCACCAAAATCAACGGGACTTTCCAAAA
TGTCGTAATAACCCCGCCCCGTTGACGCAAATGGGCGGTAGGCGTGTACGGTGGGAGGTCTATATAAGCA
GAGCTGGTTTAGTGAACCGTCAGATCACTAGAAGCTTTATTGCGGTAGTTTATCACAGTTAAATTGCTAA
CGCAGTCAGTGCTTCTGACACAACAGTCTCGAACTTAAGCTGCAGAAGTTGGTCGTGAGGCACTGGGCAG
GTAAGTATCAAGGTTACAAGACAGGTTTAAGGAGACCAATAGAAACTGGGCTTGTCGAGACAGAGAAGAC
TCTTGCGTTTCTGATAGGCACCTATTGGTCTTACTGACATCCACTTTGCCTTTCTCTCCACAGGTGTCCA
CTCCCAGTTCAATTACAGCTCTTAAGGCTAGAGTATTAATACGACTCACTATAGGGCTAGCGATCGCCAT
GGGCGACAAAGGGACCCGAGTGTTCAAGAAGGCCAGTCCAAATGGAAAGCTCACCGTCTACCTGGGAAAG
CGGGACTTTGTGGACCACATCGACCTCGTGGACCCTGTGGATGGTGTGGTCCTGGTGGATCCTGAGTATC
TCAAAGAGCGGAGAGTCTATGTGACGCTGACCTGCGCCTTCCGCTATGGCCGGGAGGACCTGGATGTCCT
GGGCCTGACCTTTCGCAAGGACCTGTTTGTGGCCAACGTACAGTCGTTCCCACCGGCCCCCGAGGACAAG
AAGCCCCTGACGCGGCTGCAGGAACGCCTCATCAAGAAGCTGGGCGAGCACGCTTACCCTTTCACCTTTG
AGATCCCTCCAAACCTTCCATGTTCTGTGACACTGCAGCCGGGGCCCGAAGACACGGGGAAGGCTTGCGG
TGTGGACTATGAAGTCAAAGCCTTCTGCGCGGAGAATTTGGAGGAGAAGATCCACAAGCGGAATTCTGTG
CGTCTGGTCATCCGGAAGGTTCAGTATGCCCCAGAGAGGCCTGGCCCCCAGCCCACAGCCGAGACCACCA
GGCAGTTCCTCATGTCGGACAAGCCCTTGCACCTAGAAGCCTCTCTGGATAAGGAGATCTATTACCATGG
AGAACCCATCAGCGTCAACGTCCACGTCACCAACAACACCAACAAGACGGTGAAGAAGATCAAGATCTCA
GTGCGCCAGTATGCAGACATCTGCCTTTTCAACACAGCTCAGTACAAGTGCCCTGTTGCCATGGAAGAGG
CTGATGACACTGTGGCACCCAGCTCGACGTTCTGCAAGGTCTACACACTGACCCCCTTCCTAGCCAATAA
CCGAGAGAAGCGGGGCCTCGCCTTGGACGGGAAGCTCAAGCACGAAGACACGAACTTGGCCTCTAGCACC
CTGTTGAGGGAAGGTGCCAACCGTGAGATCCTGGGGATCATTGTTTCCTACAAAGTGAAAGTGAAGCTGG
TGGTGTCTCGGGGCGGCCTGTTGGGAGATCTTGCATCCAGCGACGTGGCCGTGGAACTGCCCTTCACCCT
AATGCACCCCAAGCCCAAAGAGGAACCCCCGCATCGGGAAGTTCCAGAGAACGAGACGCCAGTAGATACC
AATCTCATAGAACTTGACACAAATGATGACGACATTGTATTTGAGGACTTTGCTCGCCAGAGACTGAAAG
GCATGAAGGATGACAAGGAGGAAGAGGAGGATGGTACCGGCTCTCCACAGCTCAACAACAGAGTTTCTCA
AGGCAGTTCAGGTGGTGGCGGGAGCGGAGGTGGAGGCTCGAGCGGTGTGACCGGCTACCGGCTGTTCGAG
GAGATTCTGTAAGGCCGCGACTCTAGAGTCGACCTGCAGGCATGCAAGCTGATTTGGCTGCTGCCACCGC
TGAGCAAGGCCGCTTCGAGCAGACATGATAAGATACATTGATGAGTTTGGACAAACCACAACTAGAATGC
AGTGAAAAAAATGCTTTATTTGTGAAATTTGTGATGCTATTGCTTTATTTGTAACCATTATAAGCTGCAA
TAAACAAGTTAACAACAACAATTGCATTCATTTTATGTTTCAGGTTCAGGGGGAGATGTGGGAGGTTTTT
TTAAGCAAGTAAAACCTCTACAAATGTGGTAAAATCTTAATTAAGAATTCTAATATAACTTCGTATAGCA
TACATTATACGAAGTTATGGATCCACTGTTGACAATTAATCATCGGCATAGTATATCGGCATAGTATAAT
ACGACAAGGTGAGGAACTAAACCCAGGAGGCAGATCATGATTGAACAAGATGGATTGCACGCAGGTTCTC
CGGCCGCTTGGGTGGAGAGGCTATTCGGCTATGACTGGGCACAACAGACAATCGGCTGCTCTGATGCCGC
CGTGTTCCGGCTGTCAGCGCAGGGGCGCCCGGTTCTTTTTGTCAAGACCGACCTGTCCGGTGCCCTGAAT
GAACTGCAGGACGAGGCAGCGCGGCTATCGTGGCTGGCCACGACGGGCGTTCCTTGCGCAGCTGTGCTCG
ACGTTGTCACTGAAGCGGGAAGGGACTGGCTGCTATTGGGCGAAGTGCCGGGGCAGGATCTCCTGTCATC
TCACCTTGCTCCTGCCGAGAAAGTATCCATCATGGCTGATGCAATGCGGCGGCTGCATACGCTTGATCCG
GCTACCTGCCCATTCGACCACCAAGCGAAACATCGCATCGAGCGAGCACGTACTCGGATGGAAGCCGGTC
TTGTCGATCAGGATGATCTGGACGAAGAGCATCAGGGGCTCGCGCCAGCCGAACTGTTCGCCAGGCTCAA
GGCGCGCATGCCCGACGGCGAGGATCTCGTCGTGACCCATGGCGATGCCTGCTTGCCGAATATCATGGTG
GAAAATGGCCGCTTTTCTGGATTCATCGACTGTGGCCGGCTGGGTGTGGCGGACCGCTATCAGGACATAG
CGTTGGCTACCCGTGATATTGCTGAAGAGCTTGGCGGCGAATGGGCTGACCGCTTCCTCGTGCTTTACGG
TATCGCCGCTCCCGATTCGCAGCGCATCGCCTTCTATCGCCTTCTTGACGAGTTCTTCTGATTCGAAATG
ACCGACCAAGCGACGCCCAACCGGTATCAGCTCACTCAAAGGCGGTAATACGGTTATCCACAGAATCAGG
GGATAACGCAGGAAAGAACATGTCAAACATGAGAATTACAACTTATATCGTATGGGGCTGACTTCAGGTG
CTACATTTGAAGAGATAAATTGCACTGAAATCTAGAAATATTTTATCTGATTAATAAGATGATCTTCTTG
AGATCGTTTTGGTCTGCGCGTAATCTCTTGCTCTGAAAACGAAAAAACCGCCTTGCAGGGCGGTTTTTCG
AAGGTTCTCTGAGCTACCAACTCTTTGAACCGAGGTAACTGGCTTGGAGGAGCGCAGTCACCAAAACTTG
TCCTTTCAGTTTAGCCTTAACCGGCGCATGACTTCAAGACTAACTCCTCTAAATCAATTACCAGTGGCTG
CTGCCAGTGGTGCTTTTGCATGTCTTTCCGGGTTGGACTCAAGACGATAGTTACCGGATAAGGCGCAGCG
GTCGGACTGAACGGGGGGTTCGTGCATACAGTCCAGCTTGGAGCGAACTGCCTACCCGGAACTGAGTGTC
AGGCGTGGAATGAGACAAACGCGGCCATAACAGCGGAATGACACCGGTAAACCGAAAGGCAGGAACAGGA
GAGCGCACGAGGGAGCCGCCAGGGGGAAACGCCTGGTATCTTTATAGTCCTGTCGGGTTTCGCCACCACT
GATTTGAGCGTCAGATTTCGTGATGCTTGTCAGGGGGGCGGAGCCTATGGAAAAACGGCTTTGCCGCGGC
CCTCTCACTTCCCTGTTAAGTATCTTCCTGGCATCTTCCAGGAAATCTCCGCCCCGTTCGTAAGCCATTT
CCGCTCGCCGCAGTCGAACGACCGAGCGTAGCGAGTCAGTGAGCGAGGAAGCGGAATATATCCTGTATCA
CATATTCTGCTGACGCACCGGTGCAGCCTTTTTTCTCCTGCCACATGAAGCACTTCACTGACACCCTCAT
CAGTGCCAACATAGTAAGCCAGTATACACTCCGCTAGCGCTGATGTCCGGAATCGTCACACAAAAAACCA
ACACACAGATGTAATGAAAATAAAGATATTTTATTGCGGCCATCGTGATGGCTAGAGTTTAGCCCTCCCA
CACATAACCAGAGGGCAGCAATTCACGAATCCCAACTGCCGTCGGCTGTCCATCACTGTCCTTCACTATG
GCTTTGATCCCAGGATGCAGATCGAGAAGCACCTGTCGGCACCGTCCGCAGGGGCTCAAGATGCCCCTGT
TCTCATTTCCGATCGCGACGATACAAGTCAGGTTGCCAGCTGCCGCAGCAGCAGCAGTGCCCAGCACCAC
GAGTTCTGCACAAGGTCCCCCAGTAAAATGATATACATTGACACCAGTGAAGATGCGGCCGTCGCTAGAG
AGAGCTGCGCTGGCGACGCTGTAGTCTTCAGAGATGGGGATGCTGTTGATTGTAGCCGTTGCTCTTTCAA
TGAGGGTGGATTCTTCTTGAGACAAAGGCTTGGCCATGGTGGCGCTAGTGTCAGAAGAATCGAGCTTTTT
GCAAAAGCCTAGGCCTCCAAAAAAGCCTCCTCACTACTTCTGGAATAGCTCAGAGGCCGAGGCGGCCTCG
GCCTCTGCATAAATAAAAAAAATTAGTCAGCCATGGGGCGGAGAATGGGCGGAACTGGGCGGAGTTAGGG
GCGGGATGGGCGGAGTTAGGGGCGGGACTATGGTTGCTGACTAATTGAGATGCATGCTTTGCATACTTCT
GCCTGCTGGGGAGCCTGGGGACTTTCCACACCTGGTTGCTGACTAATTGAGATGCATGCTTTGCATACTT
CTGCCTGCTGGGGAGCCTGGGGACTTTCCACACCCTAACTGACACACATTCCACAGCTGGTTCTTTCCGC
CTCAGAAGGTACCTAACCAAGTTCCTCTTTCAGAGGTTATTTCAGGCCATGGTGCTGCGC
Features (pLannotate 1.2.2; 19 found; start..end, strand, type, name):
     24..105     -  polyA_signal   SV40 poly(A) signal: SV40 polyadenylation signal
    128..211     -  CDS            large T antigen (fragment): large T antigen from SV40 (simian virus 40)
    276..641     +  enhancer       CMV enhancer: human cytomegalovirus immediate early enhancer
    643..842     +  promoter       CMV promoter: human cytomegalovirus (CMV) immediate early promoter
    981..1113    +  intron         chimeric intron: chimera between introns from human β-globin and immunoglobulin heavy chain genes
   1157..1175    +  promoter       T7 promoter: promoter for bacteriophage T7 RNA polymerase
   1189..2442    +  CDS            ARRB1: ARRB1_HUMAN - Also known as ARR1. Experimental evidence at protein level: Swiss-Prot protein existence level 1. Functions in regulating agonist-mediated G-protein coupled receptor (GPCR) signaling by mediating both receptor desensitization and resensitization processes. During homologous desensitization, beta- arrestins bind to the GPRK-phosphorylated receptor and sterically preclude its coupling to the cognate G-protein; the binding appears to require additional receptor determinants exposed only in the active receptor conformation. The beta-arrestins target many receptors for internalization
   2541..2570    +  misc_feature   MCS (fragment): pUC18/19 multiple cloning site
   2619..2740    -  polyA_signal   SV40 poly(A) signal: SV40 polyadenylation signal
   2763..2831    -  CDS            large T antigen (fragment): large T antigen from SV40 (simian virus 40)
   2855..2888    +  protein_bind   loxP: Cre-mediated recombination occurs in the 8-bp core sequence (GCATACAT). Cre recombinase
   2898..2945    +  promoter       EM7 promoter: synthetic bacterial promoter&nbsp
   2977..3768    +  CDS            neo: KKA2_KLEPN - Also known as kan, nptII. Experimental evidence at protein level: Swiss-Prot protein existence level 1. Resistance to kanamycin, neomycin, paromomycin, ribostamycin, butirosin and gentamicin B. From Klebsiella pneumoniae.
   3988..4533    +  rep_origin     p15A ori: Plasmids containing the medium-copy-number p15A origin of replication can be propagated in E. coli cells that contain a second plasmid with the ColE1 origin.
   4621..4676    +  rep_origin     RSF ori (fragment): Plasmids containing the RSF 1030 origin of replication can be propagated in E. coli cells that contain additional plasmids with compatible origins.
   4775..4801    -  misc_feature   bom (fragment): basis of mobility region from pBR322
   4817..4865    -  polyA_signal   poly(A) signal: synthetic polyadenylation signal
   4889..5287    -  CDS            BSD: blasticidin S deaminase; Aspergillus terreus BSD; confers resistance to blasticidin
   5318..5675    -  promoter       SV40 promoter: SV40 enhancer and early promoter
