[The description below was written by a language model from this plasmid's Addgene catalogue record and pLannotate feature annotations shown in this document.]
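Description:
ARRB1-SmBiT Fusion Vector is a 5,730 nt mammalian expression plasmid built on the pFC220K SmBiT CMV-Blast Flexi backbone, designed to express human beta-arrestin 1 (ARRB1, unmutated) fused to SmBiT, the small peptide subunit of the split NanoLuc (NanoBiT) luciferase complementation system. Transcription is driven by the CMV immediate-early enhancer and promoter, followed by a chimeric β-globin/immunoglobulin intron that promotes efficient mRNA processing. A T7 promoter just upstream of the coding region would permit in vitro transcription. The annotated ARRB1 open reading frame is followed by a short unannotated stretch, a multiple cloning site fragment and an SV40 polyadenylation signal. SmBiT itself is not called in the feature table. The catalogue lists the tag as N-terminal on the backbone, but the construct name and the absence of room between the T7 promoter and the ARRB1 start suggest the tag more likely lies downstream of ARRB1. The record does not resolve this discrepancy.

For propagation in E. coli, the plasmid carries a kanamycin/neomycin phosphotransferase gene under the bacterial EM7 promoter, with a single loxP site just upstream of it. The replication origin is annotated as p15A with adjacent RSF and bom fragments, although the catalogue describes the plasmid as high copy. Stable mammalian selection is provided by a separate, oppositely oriented cassette in which the SV40 enhancer/early promoter drives blasticidin S deaminase, terminated by a synthetic poly(A) signal.

Because beta-arrestin 1 is recruited to activated, phosphorylated GPCRs, this construct would typically be paired with a partner protein, such as a receptor, fused to the complementary LgBiT subunit. Their interaction would then reconstitute luciferase activity and give a luminescent readout in live cells, though the record states only the expression purpose.
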