Addgene plasmid #236844: ARRB1-SmBiT Fusion Vector
Purpose: Express ARRB1-SmBiT in Mammalian Cells under a CMV promoter
Depositing lab: Promega Corporation.
Backbone
  Vector backbone: pFC220K SmBiT CMV-BlastFlexi Vector
  Vector type: Mammalian Expression
  Selectable markers: Blasticidin
Growth in bacteria
  Bacterial resistance: Kanamycin, 50 μg/mL
  Growth temperature: 37°C
  Growth strain: DH5alpha
  Copy number: High Copy
Gene/Insert
  Gene/Insert name: ARRB1
  Species: H. sapiens (human)
  Mutation: None
  Entrez Gene: ARRB1 (a.k.a. ARB1, ARR1)
  Promoter: CMV
  Tag / fusion protein: SmBiT (N terminal on backbone)
  Cloning method: Other
Terms and licenses: Academic/Nonprofit Terms; Industry Terms
How to cite: ARRB1-SmBiT Fusion Vector was a gift from Promega Corporation (Addgene plasmid # 236844)
